Addgene plasmid #86787: Flag Rab12 wild type
Purpose: mammalian expression of Rab12
Depositing lab: Peter McPherson. Depositing organization: McGill University. Publication: Phosphorylation of the exchange factor DENND3 by ULK in response to starvation activates Rab12 and induces autophagy. Xu J, Fotouhi M, McPherson PS. EMBO Rep. 2015 Jun;16(6):709-18. doi: 10.15252/embr.201440006. Epub 2015 Apr 29. PubMed 25925668.
Backbone
  Vector backbone: pCMV
  Vector type: Mammalian Expression
Growth in bacteria
  Bacterial resistance: Kanamycin, 50 μg/mL
  Growth temperature: 37°C
  Growth strain: DH5alpha
  Copy number: Unknown
Gene/Insert
  Gene/Insert name: Rab12
  Species: H. sapiens (human)
  Entrez Gene: RAB12
  Promoter: CMV
  Tag / fusion protein: Flag (N terminal on insert)
  Cloning method: Unknown
  Sequencing primers: 5′ CMV-F
Terms and licenses: Academic/Nonprofit Terms; Industry Terms: Not Available to Industry
How to cite: Flag Rab12 wild type was a gift from Peter McPherson (Addgene plasmid # 86787 ; http://n2t.net/addgene:86787 ; RRID:Addgene_86787)
