[The description below was written by a language model from this plasmid's Addgene catalogue record and pLannotate feature annotations shown in this document.]
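Description:
Flag Rab12 wild type is a mammalian expression plasmid built on a pCMV-type backbone, about 5.8 kb according to the full-length sequencing record. It carries the human RAB12 coding sequence with an N-terminal Flag epitope. Transcription is driven by the human cytomegalovirus immediate-early enhancer and promoter, and the transcript is terminated by an SV40 polyadenylation signal that lies downstream of remnants of the SV40 small t intron and large T sequence. The annotation detects only a short stretch matching a 3xFLAG element just upstream of the Rab12 open reading frame, which is consistent with the single Flag tag described in the catalogue. T3 and T7 phage promoters and pBluescript-derived polylinker fragments flank the insert. Roughly 770 nt between the end of the Rab12 coding sequence and the downstream polylinker fragment are unannotated, and the record does not say what this region contains.

The plasmid is propagated in E. coli through a high-copy ColE1/pUC-type origin, and an f1 origin is also present, which allows single-stranded DNA production. Selection relies on a dual-purpose NeoR/KanR cassette. The Tn5 aminoglycoside phosphotransferase gene is preceded by both a bacterial (bla) promoter and the SV40 early promoter and is followed by an HSV TK polyadenylation signal, so it confers kanamycin resistance in bacteria and could support G418 selection in mammalian cells.

Rab12 is a small GTPase involved in membrane trafficking from recycling endosomes towards lysosomes. This wild-type construct allows the protein to be overexpressed in cultured mammalian cells and detected or immunoprecipitated through its Flag tag. The associated publication concerns activation of Rab12 by the exchange factor DENND3 during starvation-induced autophagy.
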