Features (pLannotate 1.2.2; 21 found; start..end, strand, type, name):
      3..37      +  rep_origin     RSF ori (fragment): Plasmids containing the RSF 1030 origin of replication can be propagated in E. coli cells that contain additional plasmids with compatible origins.
    105..408     +  enhancer       CMV enhancer: human cytomegalovirus immediate early enhancer
    409..612     +  promoter       CMV promoter: human cytomegalovirus (CMV) immediate early promoter
    658..676     +  promoter       T3 promoter: promoter for bacteriophage T3 RNA polymerase
    689..712     +  misc_feature   MCS (fragment): pBluescript multiple cloning site
    720..744     +  CDS            3xFLAG (fragment): three tandem FLAG® epitope tags
    753..1481    +  CDS            RAB12: RAB12_HUMAN - Experimental evidence at protein level: Swiss-Prot protein existence level 1. The small GTPases Rab are key regulators of intracellular membrane trafficking, from the formation of transport vesicles to their fusion with membranes. Rabs cycle between an inactive GDP-bound form and an active GTP-bound form that is able to recruit to membranes different set of downstream effectors directly responsible for vesicle formation, movement, tethering and fusion. That Rab may play a role in protein transport from recycling endosomes to lysosomes regulating, for instance, the degradation of
   2252..2296    +  misc_feature   MCS (fragment): pBluescript multiple cloning site
   2336..2354    -  promoter       T7 promoter: promoter for bacteriophage T7 RNA polymerase
   2364..2403    +  CDS            lacZα (fragment): LacZα fragment of β-galactosidase; lacZ fragment
   2413..2468    +  intron         small t intron (fragment): SV40 (simian virus 40) small t antigen intron
   2468..2605    +  CDS            large T antigen (fragment): large T antigen from SV40 (simian virus 40)
   2628..2749    +  polyA_signal   SV40 poly(A) signal: SV40 polyadenylation signal
   2783..3211    -  rep_origin     f1 ori (sequence partly withheld): f1 bacteriophage origin of replication; arrow indicates direction of (+) strand synthesis
   3238..3340    +  promoter       AmpR promoter: bla
   3344..3701    +  promoter       SV40 promoter: SV40 enhancer and early promoter
   3736..4530    +  CDS            NeoR/KanR: aminoglycoside phosphotransferase from Tn5; aph(3')-II (or nptII); confers resistance to neomycin, kanamycin, and G418 (Geneticin®)
   4551..4703    +  CDS            ble (fragment): BLE_KLEPN - Experimental evidence at protein level: Swiss-Prot protein existence level 1. Binding protein with a strong affinity to the bleomycin family of antibiotics. Binds to CL990; an antimitotic-antibiotic compound. From Klebsiella pneumoniae.
   4762..4809    +  polyA_signal   HSV TK poly(A) signal: herpes simplex virus thymidine kinase polyadenylation signal (Cole and Stacy, 1985)
   4900..4916    -  polyA_signal   bGH poly(A) signal (fragment): bovine growth hormone polyadenylation signal
   5138..5726    +  rep_origin     ori: high-copy-number ColE1/pMB1/pBR322/pUC origin of replication
>Addgene plasmid #86787 | Flag Rab12 wild type | addgene full sequence | sequence record 492078 | Addgene Long Read Sequencing Result
CGTTATCCCCTGATTCTGTGGATAACCGTATTACCGCCATGCATTAGTTATTAATAGTAATCAATTACGG
GGTCATTAGTTCATAGCCCATATATGGAGTTCCGCGTTACATAACTTACGGTAAATGGCCCGCCTGGCTG
ACCGCCCAACGACCCCCGCCCATTGACGTCAATAATGACGTATGTTCCCATAGTAACGCCAATAGGGACT
TTCCATTGACGTCAATGGGTGGAGTATTTACGGTAAACTGCCCACTTGGCAGTACATCAAGTGTATCATA
TGCCAAGTACGCCCCCTATTGACGTCAATGACGGTAAATGGCCCGCCTGGCATTATGCCCAGTACATGAC
CTTATGGGACTTTCCTACTTGGCAGTACATCTACGTATTAGTCATCGCTATTACCATGGTGATGCGGTTT
TGGCAGTACATCAATGGGCGTGGATAGCGGTTTGACTCACGGGGATTTCCAAGTCTCCACCCCATTGACG
TCAATGGGAGTTTGTTTTGGCACCAAAATCAACGGGACTTTCCAAAATGTCGTAACAACTCCGCCCCATT
GACGCAAATGGGCGGTAGGCGTGTACGGTGGGAGGTCTATATAAGCAGAGCTGGTTTAGTGAACCGTCAG
ATCCGCTAGCGATTACGCCAAGCTCGAAATTAACCCTCACTAAAGGGAACAAAAGCTGGAGCTCCACCGC
GGTGGCGGCCGCCACCATGGATTACAAGGATGACGACGATAAGGCCCGGGCGGATCCGGGCGCCGCGCTG
CAGAGGCGGGCCGGGGGCGGCGGCGGTCTGGGCGCGGGCTCCCCGGCGCTGTCGGGCGGCCAGGGCCGCC
GGAGGAAGCAGCCCCCCAGGCCGGCCGACTTCAAGTTGCAGGTCATCATTATCGGCTCCCGCGGCGTGGG
CAAGACCAGCCTGATGGAGCGCTTCACCGACGACACCTTCTGCGAGGCCTGCAAGTCCACCGTGGGTGTT
GACTTCAAAATCAAAACTGTAGAGCTAAGAGGAAAGAAAATTAGATTACAGATCTGGGACACAGCAGGTC
AGGAGAGATTCAACAGCATTACCTCAGCTTATTACAGAAGTGCCAAGGGGATCATATTAGTATATGATAT
CACTAAGAAGGAGACATTTGATGATTTGCCGAAATGGATGAAGATGATTGATAAGTATGCTTCAGAAGAT
GCAGAGCTTCTCTTAGTTGGAAATAAGTTGGACTGTGAAACGGACAGAGAAATCACCAGGCAGCAGGGGG
AAAAGTTTGCACAGCAGATCACTGGGATGCGGTTCTGTGAAGCAAGTGCCAAGGATAACTTCAATGTGGA
CGAGATATTTTTGAAACTTGTCGATGACATTCTGAAAAAGATGCCTCTGGATATTTTAAGGAATGAGTTG
TCCAATAGTATCCTGTCGTTACAACCAGAGCCTGAGATACCGCCAGAACTGCCTCCACCAAGACCACATG
TCCGATGCTGTTGATTTCCTACTTTGGAGACAAAGTGGAAATGATTCCTGGAAAGGGGAAAAAACGTTCT
ATTCTGCACTACAATCATTTTGACAATTTCCTTTCGCACTTTGTAATCCAAGTCAGAGCTATACACTAAC
TTGTAAATATGCATATATGCAATCCTGGGTAAGTTTTGGTTATAAGTTACCTATTTCCCTCCAAATTATT
ATATTTCATTCATTACCCCAGTGTCTAGTGTACATACACTGGGAAACCTAGTACTTCTAATATGAAGAAT
GGGAGAAATGAAAGGTATAATGTTTCTTGAAATAAATAATATAATTGTCCTTATTAATTATATTATGAGG
ACAGAAGATATTCTGATAAGAGAGAACGTGGTGCTTTGCTTACCGTTTTAAAGAAAATTTGTAAAACTAA
AGACTTTTTGAAAAAAAGCTATCTTAAGTGCTTTTTCTTTATTTACAAGACATTTCCCCCAGTGGTAGCA
TCTGAAGTATTGGAGTGTTTCTGCCACGAAGCAAAGCTCCATTCATGGCCGTCATGGAAGGTTATTTATT
AATGTTACATAATGGTAGAATATTACTAGTTAGAGGGTTGGATTTGACTTGGTCCTAAGGCCACAGAATC
TCTCTCATGGCTTCCTAAGGGATGTACCTTTATGCTTTTAAGAACTACAAAGATTCAATAAAGAAAGAAA
TGTTTTTGAAAAAAAAAAAAAAAAAAAGGGCGGCCGCTCTAGATTGCGGCCGCGGTCATAGCTGTTTCCT
GAACAGATCCCATCAAGCTTATCGATACCGTCGACCTCGAGGGGGGGCCCGGTACCTTAATTAATTAAGG
TACCAGGTAAGTGTACCCAATTCGCCCTATAGTGAGTCGTATTACAATTCACTCGATCGCCCTTCCCAAC
AGTTGCGCAGCCTGAATGGCGAATGGAGATCCAATTTTTAAGTGTATAATGTGTTAAACTACTGATTCTA
ATTGTTTGTGTATTTTAGATTCACAGTCCCAAGGCTCATTTCAGGCCCCTCAGTCCTCACAGTCTGTTCA
TGATCATAATCAGCCATACCACATTTGTAGAGGTTTTACTTGCTTTAAAAAACCTCCCACACCTCCCCCT
GAACCTGAAACATAAAATGAATGCAATTGTTGTTGTTAACTTGTTTATTGCAGCTTATAATGGTTACAAA
TAAAGCAATAGCATCACAAATTTCACAAATAAAGCATTTTTTTCACTGCATTCTAGTTGTGGTTTGTCCA
AACTCATCAATGTATCTTAACGCGTAAATTGTAAGCGTTAATATTTTGTTAAAATTCGCGTTAAATTTTT
GTTAAATCAGCTCATTTTTTAACCAATAGGCCGAAATCGGCAAAATCCCTTATAAATCAAAAGAATAGAC
CGAGATAGGGT
[37 nt withheld, positions 2882-2918]
AAAGAACGTGGACTCCAACGTCAAAGG
[49 nt withheld, positions 2946-2994]
T
[91 nt withheld, positions 2996-3086]
G
[124 nt withheld, positions 3088-3211]
CAGGTGGCACTTTTCGGGGAAATGTGCGCGGAACCCCTATTTGTTTATTTTTCTAAATACATTCAAATAT
GTATCCGCTCATGAGACAATAACCCTGATAAATGCTTCAATAATATTGAAAAAGGAAGAATCCTGAGGCG
GAAAGAACCAGCTGTGGAATGTGTGTCAGTTAGGGTGTGGAAAGTCCCCAGGCTCCCCAGCAGGCAGAAG
TATGCAAAGCATGCATCTCAATTAGTCAGCAACCAGGTGTGGAAAGTCCCCAGGCTCCCCAGCAGGCAGA
AGTATGCAAAGCATGCATCTCAATTAGTCAGCAACCATAGTCCCGCCCCTAACTCCGCCCATCCCGCCCC
TAACTCCGCCCAGTTCCGCCCATTCTCCGCCCCATGGCTGACTAATTTTTTTTATTTATGCAGAGGCCGA
GGCCGCCTCGGCCTCTGAGCTATTCCAGAAGTAGTGAGGAGGCTTTTTTGGAGGCCTAGGCTTTTGCAAA
GATCGATCAAGAGACAGGATGAGGATCGTTTCGCATGATTGAACAAGATGGATTGCACGCAGGTTCTCCG
GCCGCTTGGGTGGAGAGGCTATTCGGCTATGACTGGGCACAACAGACAATCGGCTGCTCTGATGCCGCCG
TGTTCCGGCTGTCAGCGCAGGGGCGCCCGGTTCTTTTTGTCAAGACCGACCTGTCCGGTGCCCTGAATGA
ACTGCAAGACGAGGCAGCGCGGCTATCGTGGCTGGCCACGACGGGCGTTCCTTGCGCAGCTGTGCTCGAC
GTTGTCACTGAAGCGGGAAGGGACTGGCTGCTATTGGGCGAAGTGCCGGGGCAGGATCTCCTGTCATCTC
ACCTTGCTCCTGCCGAGAAAGTATCCATCATGGCTGATGCAATGCGGCGGCTGCATACGCTTGATCCGGC
TACCTGCCCATTCGACCACCAAGCGAAACATCGCATCGAGCGAGCACGTACTCGGATGGAAGCCGGTCTT
GTCGATCAGGATGATCTGGACGAAGAACATCAGGGGCTCGCGCCAGCCGAACTGTTCGCCAGGCTCAAGG
CGAGCATGCCCGACGGCGAGGATCTCGTCGTGACCCATGGCGATGCCTGCTTGCCGAATATCATGGTGGA
AAATGGCCGCTTTTCTGGATTCATCGACTGTGGCCGGCTGGGTGTGGCGGACCGCTATCAGGACATAGCG
TTGGCTACCCGTGATATTGCTGAAGAACTTGGCGGCGAATGGGCTGACCGCTTCCTCGTGCTTTACGGTA
TCGCCGCTCCCGATTCGCAGCGCATCGCCTTCTATCGCCTTCTTGACGAGTTCTTCTGAGCGGGACTCTG
GGGTTCGAAATGACCGACCAAGCGACGCCCAACCTGCCATCACGAGATTTCGATTCCACCGCCGCCTTCT
ATGAAAGGTTGGGCTTCGGAATCGTTTTCCGGGACGCCGGCTGGATGATCCTCCAGCGCGGGGATCTCAT
GCTGGAGTTCTTCGCCCACCCTAGGGGGAGGCTAACTGAAACACGGAAGGAGACAATACCGGAAGGAACC
CGCGCTATGACGGCAATAAAAAGACAGAATAAAACGCACGGTGTTGGGTCGTTTGTTCATAAACGCGGGG
TTCGGTCCCAGGGCTGGCACTCTGTCGATACCCCACCGAGACCCCATTGGGGCCAATACGCCCGCGTTTC
TTCCTTTTCCCCACCCCACCCCCCAAGTTCGGGTGAAGGCCCAGGGCTCGCAGCCAACGTCGGGGCGGCA
GGCCCTGCCATAGCCTCAGGTTACTCATATATACTTTAGATTGATTTAAAACTTCATTTTTAATTTAAAA
GGATCTAGGTGAAGATCCTTTTTGATAATCTCATGACCAAAATCCCTTAACGTGAGTTTTCGTTCCACTG
AGCGTCAGACCCCGTAGAAAAGATCAAAGGATCTTCTTGAGATCCTTTTTTTCTGCGCGTAATCTGCTGC
TTGCAAACAAAAAAACCACCGCTACCAGCGGTGGTTTGTTTGCCGGATCAAGAGCTACCAACTCTTTTTC
CGAAGGTAACTGGCTTCAGCAGAGCGCAGATACCAAATACTGTTCTTCTAGTGTAGCCGTAGTTAGGCCA
CCACTTCAAGAACTCTGTAGCACCGCCTACATACCTCGCTCTGCTAATCCTGTTACCAGTGGCTGCTGCC
AGTGGCGATAAGTCGTGTCTTACCGGGTTGGACTCAAGACGATAGTTACCGGATAAGGCGCAGCGGTCGG
GCTGAACGGGGGGTTCGTGCACACAGCCCAGCTTGGAGCGAACGACCTACACCGAACTGAGATACCTACA
GCGTGAGCTATGAGAAAGCGCCACGCTTCCCGAAGGGAGAAAGGCGGACAGGTATCCGGTAAGCGGCAGG
GTCGGAACAGGAGAGCGCACGAGGGAGCTTCCAGGGGGAAACGCCTGGTATCTTTATAGTCCTGTCGGGT
TTCGCCACCTCTGACTTGAGCGTCGATTTTTGTGATGCTCGTCAGGGGGGCGGAGCCTATGGAAAAACGC
CAGCAACGCGGCCTTTTTACGGTTCCTGGCCTTTTGCTGGCCTTTTGCTCACATGTTCTTTCCTG
